Addgene plasmid #59015: pcDNA-NES-ZapCmR2
Purpose: Cytosolic zinc-binding FRET biosensor
Depositing lab: Amy Palmer. Publication: New alternately colored FRET sensors for simultaneous monitoring of Zn(2)(+) in multiple cellular locations. Miranda JG, Weaver AL, Qin Y, Park JG, Stoddard CI, Lin MZ, Palmer AE. PLoS One. 2012;7(11):e49371. doi: 10.1371/journal.pone.0049371. Epub 2012 Nov 16. PubMed 23173058.
Backbone
  Vector backbone: pcDNA3.1(+)
  Backbone manufacturer: Invitrogen
  Backbone size w/o insert (bp): 5500
  Total vector size (bp): 7200
  Modifications to backbone: Leu-rich NES sequence added upstream of BamHI site
  Vector type: Mammalian Expression
  Selectable markers: Neomycin (select with G418)
Growth in bacteria
  Bacterial resistance: Ampicillin, 100 μg/mL
  Growth temperature: 37°C
  Growth strain: DH10B
  Copy number: High Copy
Gene/Insert
  Gene/Insert name: NES-ZapCmR2 genetically encoded cytosolic Zn(II) sensor
  Species: Synthetic
  Insert size (bp): 1689
  Mutation: See comment
  Promoter: CMV
  Tag / fusion protein: Nuclear Exclusion Signal (N terminal on backbone)
  Cloning method: Restriction Enzyme; 5′ cloning site BamHI (not destroyed); 3′ cloning site EcoRI (not destroyed)
  Sequencing primers: 5′ T7 Forward; 3′ BGH Reverse
Terms and licenses: Academic/Nonprofit Terms; Industry Terms: Not Available to Industry
Depositor comments: Genetically encoded, ratiometric, fluorescent biosensor. Contains nuclear exclusion signal sequence at N-terminus. Zn(II)-binding domain derived from the first 2 zinc fingers of Zap 1 from Saccharomyces cerevisiae. Contains Clover and mRuby fluorescent proteins. The Zn(II) binding domain of ZapCmR2 is derived from ZapCmR1.1. The first cysteine in the second zinc finger is mutated to histidine.
How to cite: pcDNA-NES-ZapCmR2 was a gift from Amy Palmer (Addgene plasmid # 59015 ; http://n2t.net/addgene:59015 ; RRID:Addgene_59015)
