[The description below was written by a language model from this plasmid's Addgene catalogue record.]
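Description:
pcDNA-NES-ZapCmR2 is a mammalian expression plasmid built on the pcDNA3.1(+) backbone that encodes a genetically encoded, ratiometric FRET biosensor for Zn(II) in the cytosol. The total construct is about 7.2 kb, with a synthetic insert of roughly 1.7 kb cloned between BamHI and EcoRI sites, both of which are retained. It is maintained in E. coli as a high-copy plasmid under ampicillin selection, and it carries a neomycin resistance marker so that transfected mammalian cells can be selected with G418. No feature table accompanies the record, so elements beyond those listed in the catalogue fields are not documented here.

Expression is driven by the CMV promoter. The backbone was modified to include a leucine-rich nuclear exclusion signal upstream of the BamHI site, so the sensor is produced with this signal at its N terminus and is kept out of the nucleus. The sensor combines the fluorescent proteins Clover (green) and mRuby (red), which serve as a FRET pair, with a Zn(II)-binding domain derived from the first two zinc fingers of Saccharomyces cerevisiae Zap1. In this type of sensor, zinc binding changes the conformation of the binding domain and thereby the energy transfer between the two fluorophores, giving a ratiometric readout. The binding domain of ZapCmR2 is derived from the ZapCmR1.1 variant and has the first cysteine of the second zinc finger changed to histidine. The associated work describes alternately coloured sensors intended for simultaneous monitoring of Zn(II) in several cellular locations, and this construct is the cytosolic version.
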