>Addgene plasmid #59015 | pcDNA-NES-ZapCmR2 | depositor partial sequence | sequence record 91505 | Insert
ATGCTTCAACTTCCTCCTCTTGAACGTCTTACTCTTTCGGATCCGATGGTGAGCAAGGGCGAGGAGCTGT
TCACCGGGGTGGTGCCCATCCTGGTCGAGCTGGACGGCGACGTAAACGGCCACAAGTTCAGCGTCCGCGG
CGAGGGCGAGGGCGATGCCACCAACGGCAAGCTGACCCTGAAGTTCATCTGCACCACCGGCAAGCTGCCC
GTGCCCTGGCCCACCCTCGTGACCACCTTCGGCTACGGCGTGGCCTGCTTCAGCCGCTACCCCGACCACA
TGAAGCAGCACGACTTCTTCAAGTCCGCCATGCCCGAAGGCTACGTCCAGGAGCGCACCATCTCTTTCAA
GGACGACGGTACCTACAAGACCCGCGCCGAGGTGAAGTTCGAGGGCGACACCCTGGTGAACCGCATCGAG
CTGAAGGGCATCGACTTCAAGGAGGACGGCAACATCCTGGGGCACAAGCTGGAGTACAACTTCAACAGCC
ACAACGTCTATATCACGGCCGACAAGCAGAAGAACGGCATCAAGGCTAACTTCAAGATCCGCCACAACGT
TGAGGACGGCAGCGTGCAGCTCGCCGACCACTACCAGCAGAACACCCCCATCGGCGACGGCCCCGTGCTG
CTGCCCGACAACCACTACCTGAGCCATCAGTCCGCCCTGAGCAAAGACCCCAACGAGAAGCGCGATCACA
TGGTCCTGCTGGAGTTCGTGACCGCCGCCCGCATGCATAAAAACAATGACTTAAAACACAAATGGAAAGA
ATGTCCTGAGTCTTGTAGCTCACTATTTGACCTACAAAGACATCTTTTGAAGGATCATGTCTCTCAAGAT
TTCAAACACCCTATGGAACCATTAGCTCATAATTGGGAGGACTGTGATTTCCTTGGAGATGATACATGTT
CCATAGTGAACCATATTAATTGTCAACATGGTATCGAGCTCATGGTGTCTAAGGGCGAAGAGCTCATGGT
GTCTAAGGGCGAAGAGCTGATCAAGGAAAATATGCGTATGAAGGTGGTCATGGAAGGTTCGGTCAACGGC
CACCAATTCAAATGCACAGGTGAAGGAGAAGGCAATCCGTACATGGGAACTCAAACCATGAGGATCACAG
TCATCGAGGGAGGACCCCTGCCATTTGCCTTTGACATTCTTGCCACGTCGTTCATGTATGGCAGCCGTAC
TTTTATCAAGTACCCGAAAGGCATTCCTGATTTCTTTAAACAGTCCTTTCCTGAGGGTTTTACTTGGGAA
AGAGTTACGAGATACGAAGATGGTGGAGTCGTCACCGTCATGCAGGACACCAGCCTTGAGGATGGCTGTC
TCGTTTACCACGTCCAAGTCAGAGGGGTAAACTTTCCCTCCAATGGTCCCGTGATGCAGAAGAAGACCAA
GGGTTGGGAGCCTAATACAGAGATGATGTATCCAGCAGATGGTGGTCTGAGGGGATACACTCATATGGCA
CTGAAAGTTGATGGTGGTGGCCATCTGTCTTGCTCTTTCGTAACAACTTACAGGTCAAAAAAGACCGTCG
GGAACATCAAGATGCCCGGTATCCATGCCGTTGATCACCGCCTGGAAAGGTTAGAGGAAAGTGACAATGA
AATGTTCGTAGTACAACGCGAAGTCGCAGTTGCCAAGTTCGCCGGGCTTGGTGGTGGGATGGACGAGCTG
TACAAGTAA
