>Addgene plasmid #59015 | pcDNA-NES-ZapCmR2 | addgene partial sequence | sequence record 93470 | sREACh-F 5'-gaccccaacgagaagcgcg-3'
CATAAAAACAATGACTTAAAACACAAATGGAAAGAATGTCCTGAGTCTTGTAGCTCACTATTTGACCTAC
AAAGACATCTTTTGAAGGATCATGTCTCTCAAGATTTCAAACACCCTATGGAACCATTAGCTCATAATTG
GGAGGACTGTGATTTCCTTGGAGATGATACATGTTCCATAGTGAACCATATTAATTGTCAACATGGTATC
GAGCTCATGGTGTCTAAGGGCGAAGAGCTCATGGTGTCTAAGGGCGAAGAGCTGATCAAGGAAAATATGC
GTATGAAGGTGGTCATGGAAGGTTCGGTCAACGGCCACCAATTCAAATGCACAGGTGAAGGAGAAGGCAA
TCCGTACATGGGAACTCAAACCATGAGGATCACAGTCATCGAGGGAGGACCCCTGCCATTTGCCTTTGAC
ATTCTTGCCACGTCGTTCATGTATGGCAGCCGTACTTTTATCAAGTACCCGAAAGGCATTCCTGATTTCT
TTAAACAGTCCTTTCCTGAGGGTTTTACTTGGGAAAGAGTTACGAGATACGAAGATGGTGGAGTCGTCAC
CGTCATGCAGGACACCAGCCTTGAGGATGGCTGTCTCGTTTACCACGTCCAAGTCAGAGGGGTAAACTTT
CCCTCCAATGGTCCCGTGATGCAGAAGAAGACCAAGGGTTGGGAGCCTAATACAGAGATGATGTATCCAG
CAGATGGTGGTCTGAGGGGATACACTCATATGGCACTGAAAGTTGATGGTGGTGGCCATCTGTCTTGCTC
TTTCGTAACAACTTACA
