>Addgene plasmid #59015 | pcDNA-NES-ZapCmR2 | addgene partial sequence | sequence record 93487 | CMV-F 5'-CGCAAATGGGCGGTAGGCGTG-3'
ACTGCCTTACTGGCTTATCGAAATTAATACGACTCACTATAGGGAGACCCAAGCTGGCTAGCGTTTAAAC
TTAAGCTTGGTACCGAGCATGCTTCAACTTCCTCCTCTTGAACGTCTTACTCTTTCGGATCCGATGGTGA
GCAAGGGCGAGGAGCTGTTCACCGGGGTGGTGCCCATCCTGGTCGAGCTGGACGGCGACGTAAACGGCCA
CAAGTTCAGCGTCCGCGGCGAGGGCGAGGGCGATGCCACCAACGGCAAGCTGACCCTGAAGTTCATCTGC
ACCACCGGCAAGCTGCCCGTGCCCTGGCCCACCCTCGTGACCACCTTCGGCTACGGCGTGGCCTGCTTCA
GCCGCTACCCCGACCACATGAAGCAGCACGACTTCTTCAAGTCCGCCATGCCCGAAGGCTACGTCCAGGA
GCGCACCATCTCTTTCAAGGACGACGGTACCTACAAGACCCGCGCCGAGGTGAAGTTCGAGGGCGACACC
CTGGTGAACCGCATCGAGCTGAAGGGCATCGACTTCAAGGAGGACGGCAACATCCTGGGGCACAAGCTGG
AGTACAACTTCAACAGCCACAACGTCTATATCACGGCCGACAAGCAGAAGAACGGCATCAAGGCTAACTT
CAAGATCCGCCACAACGTTGAGGACGGCAGCGTGCAGCTCGCCGACCACTACCAGCAGAACA
